Addgene plasmid #225641: pcDNA3.1-Pur-ottlr3
Purpose: Expresses the Oncorhynchus tshawytscha toll-like receptor 3
Depositing lab: Bertrand Collet. Depositing organization: INRAE Jouy-en-Josas. Publication: Toll-like Receptor 3 is Required for Sensing Extracellular Double Stranded RNA in Salmonid Cells. Collet B, Collins C, Peruzzi M, Catherine-Mezeray J, DeWitte-Orr S, Rebl A, Boudinot P. Mar Biotechnol (NY). 2026 Feb 27;28(2):41. doi: 10.1007/s10126-026-10590-w. PubMed 41748847.
Backbone
  Vector backbone: pcDNA3.1
  Backbone manufacturer: Invitrogen
  Backbone size w/o insert (bp): 5111
  Total vector size (bp): 7854
  Modifications to backbone: Modified backbone = pcDNA3.1-(-)-Pur (Addgene #200458)
  Vector type: Mammalian Expression
  Selectable markers: Puromycin
Growth in bacteria
  Bacterial resistance: Ampicillin, 100 μg/mL
  Growth temperature: 37°C
  Growth strain: DH5alpha
  Copy number: High Copy
Gene/Insert
  Gene/Insert name: Toll-like receptor 3 (alt name: tlr3)
  Species: Oncorhynchus tshawytscha
  Insert size (bp): 2743
  GenBank ID: XM_024398587
  Entrez Gene: tlr3
  Cloning method: Restriction Enzyme; 5′ cloning site NheI (not destroyed); 3′ cloning site BamHI (not destroyed)
  Sequencing primers: 5′ GGCTAACTAGAGAACCCACTG; 3′ GGCAACTAGAAGGCACAGTC
Terms and licenses: Academic/Nonprofit Terms; Industry Terms: Not Available to Industry
Depositor comments: The insert was obtained by gene synthesis (Thermofisher GENART service) and was subloned into pcDNA3.1-Pur.
How to cite: pcDNA3.1-Pur-ottlr3 was a gift from Bertrand Collet (Addgene plasmid # 225641 ; http://n2t.net/addgene:225641 ; RRID:Addgene_225641)
