[The description below was written by a language model from this plasmid's Addgene catalogue record and pLannotate feature annotations shown in this document.]
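Description:
pcDNA3.1-Pur-ottlr3 is a 7,854 bp mammalian-type expression plasmid built on a puromycin-selectable derivative of the Invitrogen pcDNA3.1(-) backbone. It carries the coding sequence for toll-like receptor 3 (tlr3) from Chinook salmon, Oncorhynchus tshawytscha. The roughly 2.7 kb insert was produced by gene synthesis and subcloned between NheI and BamHI sites, both of which were retained. In bacteria the plasmid replicates from a high-copy ColE1/pUC-type origin and is selected with ampicillin through the β-lactamase gene and its own promoter. An f1 origin is also present, which allows single-stranded DNA production.

The automated feature table does not annotate the tlr3 open reading frame, but there is an unannotated gap between the T7 promoter and the bGH polyadenylation signal whose size and position match the insert. Expression is therefore driven by the human cytomegalovirus immediate early enhancer and promoter and terminated by the bGH poly(A) signal. The upstream T7 promoter offers a site for in vitro transcription or sequencing. A separate cassette places puromycin N-acetyltransferase under the SV40 enhancer/early promoter with an SV40 poly(A) signal, so stably transfected cells can be selected. The short ble fragment downstream of PuroR is probably left over from an earlier resistance marker. Other small hits, such as the truncated HIV-1 LTR, lacI and bom fragments, are probably backbone remnants or annotation artefacts rather than functional elements.

No epitope tag or reporter is recorded. The associated study concerns the requirement for TLR3 in sensing extracellular double-stranded RNA in salmonid cells. This fits use of the plasmid for ectopic expression of the receptor in cultured cells, although the record does not state the specific experimental design.
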