Features (pLannotate 1.2.2; 19 found; start..end, strand, type, name):
     28..80      -  misc_feature   bom (fragment): basis of mobility region from pBR322
    235..614     +  enhancer       CMV enhancer: human cytomegalovirus immediate early enhancer
    615..818     +  promoter       CMV promoter: human cytomegalovirus (CMV) immediate early promoter
    814..847     +  LTR            5' LTR (truncated) (fragment): truncated 5' long terminal repeat (LTR) from HIV-1
    863..881     +  promoter       T7 promoter: promoter for bacteriophage T7 RNA polymerase
   3693..3917    +  polyA_signal   bGH poly(A) signal: bovine growth hormone polyadenylation signal
   3921..3942    +  promoter       SV40 promoter (fragment): SV40 enhancer and early promoter
   3963..4391    +  rep_origin     f1 ori (sequence partly withheld): f1 bacteriophage origin of replication; arrow indicates direction of (+) strand synthesis
   4405..4734    +  promoter       SV40 promoter: SV40 enhancer and early promoter
   4790..5389    +  CDS            PuroR: puromycin N-acetyltransferase confers resistance to puromycin
   5407..5532    +  CDS            ble (fragment): BLE_KLEPN - Experimental evidence at protein level: Swiss-Prot protein existence level 1. Binding protein with a strong affinity to the bleomycin family of antibiotics. Binds to CL990; an antimitotic-antibiotic compound. From Klebsiella pneumoniae.
   5527..5648    +  polyA_signal   SV40 poly(A) signal: SV40 polyadenylation signal
   5721..5737    -  protein_bind   lac operator: The lac repressor binds to the lac operator to inhibit transcription in E. coli. This inhibition can be relieved by adding lactose or isopropyl-β-D-thiogalactopyranoside (IPTG). lac repressor encoded by lacI
   5745..5775    -  promoter       lac promoter: promoter for the E. coli lac operon
   5790..5811    -  protein_bind   CAP binding site: CAP binding activates transcription in the presence of cAMP. E. coli catabolite activator protein
   5824..5916    -  CDS            lacI (fragment): lac repressor; lacI; The lac repressor binds to the lac operator to inhibit transcription in E. coli. This inhibition can be relieved by adding lactose or isopropyl-β-D-thiogalactopyranoside (IPTG).
   6099..6687    -  rep_origin     ori: high-copy-number ColE1/pMB1/pBR322/pUC origin of replication
   6858..7718    -  CDS            AmpR: β-lactamase; bla; confers resistance to ampicillin, carbenicillin, and related antibiotics
   7719..7823    -  promoter       AmpR promoter: bla
>Addgene plasmid #225641 | pcDNA3.1-Pur-ottlr3 | addgene full sequence | sequence record 450580 | Addgene NGS Result
GACGGATCGGGAGATCTCCCGATCCCCTATGGTGCACTCTCAGTACAATCTGCTCTGATGCCGCATAGTT
AAGCCAGTATCTGCTCCCTGCTTGTGTGTTGGAGGTCGCTGAGTAGTGCGCGAGCAAAATTTAAGCTACA
ACAAGGCAAGGCTTGACCGACAATTGCATGAAGAATCTGCTTAGGGTTAGGCGTTTTGCGCTGCTTCGCG
ATGTACGGGCCAGATATACGCGTTGACATTGATTATTGACTAGTTATTAATAGTAATCAATTACGGGGTC
ATTAGTTCATAGCCCATATATGGAGTTCCGCGTTACATAACTTACGGTAAATGGCCCGCCTGGCTGACCG
CCCAACGACCCCCGCCCATTGACGTCAATAATGACGTATGTTCCCATAGTAACGCCAATAGGGACTTTCC
ATTGACGTCAATGGGTGGAGTATTTACGGTAAACTGCCCACTTGGCAGTACATCAAGTGTATCATATGCC
AAGTACGCCCCCTATTGACGTCAATGACGGTAAATGGCCCGCCTGGCATTATGCCCAGTACATGACCTTA
TGGGACTTTCCTACTTGGCAGTACATCTACGTATTAGTCATCGCTATTACCATGGTGATGCGGTTTTGGC
AGTACATCAATGGGCGTGGATAGCGGTTTGACTCACGGGGATTTCCAAGTCTCCACCCCATTGACGTCAA
TGGGAGTTTGTTTTGGCACCAAAATCAACGGGACTTTCCAAAATGTCGTAACAACTCCGCCCCATTGACG
CAAATGGGCGGTAGGCGTGTACGGTGGGAGGTCTATATAAGCAGAGCTCTCTGGCTAACTAGAGAACCCA
CTGCTTACTGGCTTATCGAAATTAATACGACTCACTATAGGGAGACCCAAGCTGGCTAGCATGAATTGGC
CAGATATAATCCTCATTCTATTGGCTGTCAATCTGGGTGACATCATCACTGGCCCTACCCTATGCCACGC
CTCTCAAAAGCGTCAGAAATCCGAATGCCAGGTGCGAAACGGCTGGGCGGACTGCAGCCACCTCCGCCTC
AAGGAGATCCCCCCGAACCTGCCCTGGAATATCACCGGCCTGGATGTCTCCCACAACAGGCTGGTGGAGC
TACCCCCAGCATCGCTGGCCACTTACCCTGGGCTTGTGCACCTGGACGTGGGCTTCAACAGCCTCACCAA
GCTGGAGGACAGCCTGTGTCTGACCCTGGGCCTGCTGAGGACACTGACCGTACAGCACAACGAGGTACAT
TGGCTGAAGGAGAAGGACCTGAGCAACTGCACCAATCTGACAGAGCTTAACCTGGCTGGCAACAGGTTGA
AGCTACACGGAGACCCCTTTGCTGCCTTACAGAGTCTGACACTGCTGGACGTGTCCAAAAATGACCTGAA
GACAGCCAACTTGGGTACCCGCCTTCAGCTTCCAAGCCTGGTGACTCTCATCTTGTCTAGCAACAGCATA
TCAACCTTCAAAAAGGATGACTTCTATTTTCTCAGTAATTCCTCATCCCTACGAGTCCTCCACCTGTCGA
ATCTAACAACTCTAGCAAAGTTTGAGCCTGATTGCTTGAAGCCCATTGCAAGCATATATGAGTTAGTCAT
GAATGGGAGCAAACTTGGCCCTTCACTCACGTCTAAACTCTGCACAGAGCTTTCTGGGACAGCGATCCGC
AGCCTCTCCCTCCAGAAGACACAGCTAGTTACACTAGACAACACCACCTTCAAAGGCCTGGGGAAGACCC
ACCTCACTACTTTGGATCTATCTCACAACAGCATAGCTAAGATCGGGGATGGTTCTTTCCAGTGGCTGTC
CATGCTGGAAGTTCTTTCTCTGGAGCAGAACAACCTCAAGCGCCTGACTAAGAACACTTTCAACGGGCTG
AGGTATCTGACACGGCTCAACCTGAATATGGCGCTGGTGAAGAGTCGCACTTCTTCTTACCCTATTATCG
ACGACTTCTCCTTCCAGCCACTAGGGGCACTGGAGAGCCTGAGCATGGAGAAAACTGCCTTTCGAAACAT
CTCAGTGCTCACCTTTGCGGGTTTGATGAGTCTCCGCCAACTCTACCTGAGTGGGACCAGCTGCATGTCG
CTCAAAATCATCACCAACCAGACCTTTGTGTCCCTCGCAGGTTCACCACTTCTTATGCTAAAGCTTACAA
GCACAGCAATCTCCCGTCTAGACCCTGGAGCCTTCTCCAGCCTGGGCAATCTCACCACCCTTCTGCTGGG
CAACAACTCCATCTCCCAGACCCTGACGGGGAAAGAGTTCCAGGGTTTGGGCCAGCTACAGGAGATCTAC
CTCTCTAACGGCAACCAGAAGCTCATCCTCAGCCCTATGTCGTTCGTCCATGTGCCCGCTCTCAGGACTC
TGATGCTGGGGAGAGCTCTGACCAGCACCCTGTATATGAATACCTCTCCGTTCAAGCCTCTGTCCAACCT
CACCATCCTGGACCTCAGCAACAACAACATCGCCAACATAAAAATTGATCTTCTTGATGGACTAGAGAAT
CTGAAGGTGCTGAAGTTTCAGCACAACAACTTGGCCCGGCTGTGGAAGAGTGCTAACCCGGGTGGGCCGG
TGCTGTTTCTTAGGGGGCTCCGCAGCCTTGTTGCCCTGGAGATGGACTTCAACGGTCTGGATGAGATCCC
CGATGAGGCCCTTCATGGATTAACCAACCTTCAAGAGCTCAGCCTCAGTGGGAACATCCTGAACCAACTC
AGGGACTCAGTCTTCAACGACTTGAGGTCGCTCCGGGTGCTTCGGCTCCAGAAGAACCTAATCACGTCGG
TGAGGAAGGAAGTGTTTGGGACGGCTTTGGCCAACCTCAGCCAGCTGGTCATGGAGAAGAACCCGTTCGA
CTGCACCTGCGAGAGCATCCTGTGGTTTGTGGCGTGGCTGAACGGAACAAACGCCAGTGTGCCAGGCCTC
AGGGATGAGTATGTGTGCAACACGCCGCAAGCCTACTACAACCGCTCGATCATGGAGTTTGACAGGCTCT
CCTGCCTGGACATGACACCATTCCAGGCGCTCTACGTGCTCACCAGCACTGCGGTCCTGACTTTAATGGT
GACCTCACTCCTAGTGCGCTTCCAGGGTTGGAGGATTCAGTTCTACTGGAACGTTCTGATCAACCGTACG
CTCGGATTGAGCGATGCCAGTTCCGGGGAGGGGAGAGAGTTCAACTACGACGCGTACGTCATTCATGCTG
CAAAGGATAAAACCTGGGTGGAACGAAGCTTGCTCCCTCTAGAGGCCGAACAGGGGTATACATTTTATCT
GCAGGATCGAGATGCAGTGCCAGGTGATTCGCAACTGGAGTCCATTGTGGAGAATATGAGAAGGTCCAGG
AAAATACTATTTGTGGTCACCGAAACTCTTCTCGAAGACTCCATGTGTCGACAGTTCATGGCCCACCACG
CCCTGCACCAGGTGATCGAGGACAGCCGGGACTCGGTGGTGCTGGTCTTCCTGGAGGATGTGCAGGACTA
CAGGCTGTCCCGCTGTCTGCTCCTGCGCAGGGGCATGCTTCGTCCACATTGCCTCCTCAACTGGCCCCTG
CAGAGGGAAAGGGTGCCCGCCTTCCACCAGAGGCTCCGCATCGCCCTGGGCACCACCAACCGAGTGCAGT
AAGGATCCGAGCTCGGTACCAAGCTTAAGTTTAAACCGCTGATCAGCCTCGACTGTGCCTTCTAGTTGCC
AGCCATCTGTTGTTTGCCCCTCCCCCGTGCCTTCCTTGACCCTGGAAGGTGCCACTCCCACTGTCCTTTC
CTAATAAAATGAGGAAATTGCATCGCATTGTCTGAGTAGGTGTCATTCTATTCTGGGGGGTGGGGTGGGG
CAGGACAGCAAGGGGGAGGATTGGGAAGACAATAGCAGGCATGCTGGGGATGCGGTGGGCTCTATGGCTT
CTGAGGCGGAAAGAACCAGCTGGGGCTCTAGGGGGTATCCCC
[124 nt withheld, positions 3963-4086]
C
[91 nt withheld, positions 4088-4178]
A
[49 nt withheld, positions 4180-4228]
CCTTTGACGTTGGAGTCCACGTTCTTT
[37 nt withheld, positions 4256-4292]
ACCCTATCTCGGTCTATTCTTTTGATTTATAAGGGATTTTGCCGATTTCGGCCTATTGGTTAAAAAATGA
GCTGATTTAACAAAAATTTAACGCGAATTAATTCTGTGGAATGTGTGTCAGTTAGGGTGTGGAAAGTCCC
CAGGCTCCCCAGCAGGCAGAAGTATGCAAAGCATGCATCTCAATTAGTCAGCAACCAGGTGTGGAAAGTC
CCCAGGCTCCCCAGCAGGCAGAAGTATGCAAAGCATGCATCTCAATTAGTCAGCAACCATAGTCCCGCCC
CTAACTCCGCCCATCCCGCCCCTAACTCCGCCCAGTTCCGCCCATTCTCCGCCCCATGGCTGACTAATTT
TTTTTATTTATGCAGAGGCCGAGGCCGCCTCTGCCTCTGAGCTATTCCAGAAGTAGTGAGGAGGCTTTTT
TGGAGGCCTAGGCTTTTGCAAAAAGCTCCCGGGAGCTTGTATATCCATTTTCGGATCTGATCAGCACGTG
CCTGAGGATGACCGAGTACAAGCCTACCGTGCGCCTGGCCACTCGCGATGATGTGCCCCGCGCCGTCCGC
ACTCTGGCCGCCGCTTTCGCCGACTACCCCGCTACCCGGCACACCGTGGACCCCGACCGGCACATCGAGC
GTGTGACAGAGTTGCAGGAGCTGTTCCTGACCCGCGTCGGGCTGGACATCGGCAAGGTGTGGGTAGCCGA
CGACGGCGCGGCCGTGGCCGTGTGGACTACCCCCGAGAGCGTTGAGGCCGGCGCCGTGTTCGCCGAGATC
GGCCCCCGAATGGCCGAGCTGAGCGGCAGCCGCCTGGCCGCCCAGCAGCAAATGGAGGGCCTGCTTGCCC
CCCATCGTCCCAAGGAGCCTGCCTGGTTTCTGGCCACTGTAGGAGTGAGCCCCGACCACCAGGGCAAGGG
CTTGGGCAGCGCCGTCGTGTTGCCCGGCGTAGAGGCCGCCGAACGCGCCGGTGTGCCCGCCTTTCTCGAA
ACAAGCGCACCAAGAAACCTTCCATTCTACGAGCGCCTGGGCTTCACCGTGACCGCCGATGTCGAGGTGC
CCGAGGGACCTAGGACCTGGTGTATGACACGAAAACCTGGCGCCTAAGGCGCGCCCACGTGCTACGAGAT
TTCGATTCCACCGCCGCCTTCTATGAAAGGTTGGGCTTCGGAATCGTTTTCCGGGACGCCGGCTGGATGA
TCCTCCAGCGCGGGGATCTCATGCTGGAGTTCTTCGCCCACCCCAACTTGTTTATTGCAGCTTATAATGG
TTACAAATAAAGCAATAGCATCACAAATTTCACAAATAAAGCATTTTTTTCACTGCATTCTAGTTGTGGT
TTGTCCAAACTCATCAATGTATCTTATCATGTCTGTATACCGTCGACCTCTAGCTAGAGCTTGGCGTAAT
CATGGTCATAGCTGTTTCCTGTGTGAAATTGTTATCCGCTCACAATTCCACACAACATACGAGCCGGAAG
CATAAAGTGTAAAGCCTGGGGTGCCTAATGAGTGAGCTAACTCACATTAATTGCGTTGCGCTCACTGCCC
GCTTTCCAGTCGGGAAACCTGTCGTGCCAGCTGCATTAATGAATCGGCCAACGCGCGGGGAGAGGCGGTT
TGCGTATTGGGCGCTCTTCCGCTTCCTCGCTCACTGACTCGCTGCGCTCGGTCGTTCGGCTGCGGCGAGC
GGTATCAGCTCACTCAAAGGCGGTAATACGGTTATCCACAGAATCAGGGGATAACGCAGGAAAGAACATG
TGAGCAAAAGGCCAGCAAAAGGCCAGGAACCGTAAAAAGGCCGCGTTGCTGGCGTTTTTCCATAGGCTCC
GCCCCCCTGACGAGCATCACAAAAATCGACGCTCAAGTCAGAGGTGGCGAAACCCGACAGGACTATAAAG
ATACCAGGCGTTTCCCCCTGGAAGCTCCCTCGTGCGCTCTCCTGTTCCGACCCTGCCGCTTACCGGATAC
CTGTCCGCCTTTCTCCCTTCGGGAAGCGTGGCGCTTTCTCATAGCTCACGCTGTAGGTATCTCAGTTCGG
TGTAGGTCGTTCGCTCCAAGCTGGGCTGTGTGCACGAACCCCCCGTTCAGCCCGACCGCTGCGCCTTATC
CGGTAACTATCGTCTTGAGTCCAACCCGGTAAGACACGACTTATCGCCACTGGCAGCAGCCACTGGTAAC
AGGATTAGCAGAGCGAGGTATGTAGGCGGTGCTACAGAGTTCTTGAAGTGGTGGCCTAACTACGGCTACA
CTAGAAGAACAGTATTTGGTATCTGCGCTCTGCTGAAGCCAGTTACCTTCGGAAAAAGAGTTGGTAGCTC
TTGATCCGGCAAACAAACCACCGCTGGTAGCGGTGGTTTTTTTGTTTGCAAGCAGCAGATTACGCGCAGA
AAAAAAGGATCTCAAGAAGATCCTTTGATCTTTTCTACGGGGTCTGACGCTCAGTGGAACGAAAACTCAC
GTTAAGGGATTTTGGTCATGAGATTATCAAAAAGGATCTTCACCTAGATCCTTTTAAATTAAAAATGAAG
TTTTAAATCAATCTAAAGTATATATGAGTAAACTTGGTCTGACAGTTACCAATGCTTAATCAGTGAGGCA
CCTATCTCAGCGATCTGTCTATTTCGTTCATCCATAGTTGCCTGACTCCCCGTCGTGTAGATAACTACGA
TACGGGAGGGCTTACCATCTGGCCCCAGTGCTGCAATGATACCGCGAGACCCACGCTCACCGGCTCCAGA
TTTATCAGCAATAAACCAGCCAGCCGGAAGGGCCGAGCGCAGAAGTGGTCCTGCAACTTTATCCGCCTCC
ATCCAGTCTATTAATTGTTGCCGGGAAGCTAGAGTAAGTAGTTCGCCAGTTAATAGTTTGCGCAACGTTG
TTGCCATTGCTACAGGCATCGTGGTGTCACGCTCGTCGTTTGGTATGGCTTCATTCAGCTCCGGTTCCCA
ACGATCAAGGCGAGTTACATGATCCCCCATGTTGTGCAAAAAAGCGGTTAGCTCCTTCGGTCCTCCGATC
GTTGTCAGAAGTAAGTTGGCCGCAGTGTTATCACTCATGGTTATGGCAGCACTGCATAATTCTCTTACTG
TCATGCCATCCGTAAGATGCTTTTCTGTGACTGGTGAGTACTCAACCAAGTCATTCTGAGAATAGTGTAT
GCGGCGACCGAGTTGCTCTTGCCCGGCGTCAATACGGGATAATACCGCGCCACATAGCAGAACTTTAAAA
GTGCTCATCATTGGAAAACGTTCTTCGGGGCGAAAACTCTCAAGGATCTTACCGCTGTTGAGATCCAGTT
CGATGTAACCCACTCGTGCACCCAACTGATCTTCAGCATCTTTTACTTTCACCAGCGTTTCTGGGTGAGC
AAAAACAGGAAGGCAAAATGCCGCAAAAAAGGGAATAAGGGCGACACGGAAATGTTGAATACTCATACTC
TTCCTTTTTCAATATTATTGAAGCATTTATCAGGGTTATTGTCTCATGAGCGGATACATATTTGAATGTA
TTTAGAAAAATAAACAAATAGGGGTTCCGCGCACATTTCCCCGAAAAGTGCCACCTGACGTC
